Addgene plasmid #76791: PRKCE gRNA (BRDN0001148049)
Purpose: 3rd generation lentiviral gRNA plasmid targeting human PRKCE
Depositing lab: John Doench & David Root. Depositing organization: Broad Institute. Publication: Optimized sgRNA design to maximize activity and minimize off-target effects of CRISPR-Cas9. Doench JG, Fusi N, Sullender M, Hegde M, Vaimberg EW, Donovan KF, Smith I, Tothova Z, Wilen C, Orchard R, Virgin HW, Listgarten J, Root DE. Nat Biotechnol. 2016 Jan 18. doi: 10.1038/nbt.3437. PubMed 26780180.
Backbone
  Vector backbone: lentiGuide-Puro
  Backbone manufacturer: Zhang Lab (Addgene plasmid # 52963)
  Vector type: Mammalian Expression, Lentiviral, CRISPR
  Selectable markers: Puromycin
Growth in bacteria
  Bacterial resistance: Ampicillin, 100 μg/mL
  Growth temperature: 37°C
  Growth strain: DH5alpha
  Copy number: High Copy
Gene/Insert
  Gene/Insert name: PRKCE (alt names: PRKCE; NM_005400.2)
  gRNA/shRNA sequence: ATGTGATCATCGATCTCTCA
  Species: H. sapiens (human)
  Entrez Gene: PRKCE (a.k.a. PKCE, nPKC-epsilon)
  Promoter: hU6
  Cloning method: Unknown
  Sequencing primers: 5′ U6-F; 3′ pS2-R
Terms and licenses: Academic/Nonprofit Terms; Industry Terms: Not Available to Industry
Depositor comments: The gRNA was designed to target the following Genbank reference sequence(s): NM_005400.2. Note that this plasmid does NOT contain Cas9. It should be used in conjunction with lentiCas9-Blast (Addgene #52962) or otherwise with cell lines already expressing Cas9. Browse the full kinome gRNA library at http://www.addgene.org/pooled-library/broadgpp-human-kinome/ or visit http://www.broadinstitute.org/rnai/public/ for detailed protocols and information.
How to cite: PRKCE gRNA (BRDN0001148049) was a gift from John Doench & David Root (Addgene plasmid # 76791 ; http://n2t.net/addgene:76791 ; RRID:Addgene_76791)
