[The description below was written by a language model from this plasmid's Addgene catalogue record and pLannotate feature annotations shown in this document.]
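Description:
PRKCE gRNA (BRDN0001148049) is a third-generation lentiviral guide RNA plasmid built on the lentiGuide-Puro backbone and designed to direct Streptococcus pyogenes Cas9 to the human PRKCE gene, which encodes protein kinase C epsilon. It is maintained in E. coli as a high-copy plasmid through a ColE1/pUC-type origin with ampicillin selection (AmpR). The bacterial portion also carries an f1 origin, an SV40 origin and remnants of lac and T7/T3 cloning sequences.

The lentiviral cassette begins with an RSV promoter fused to a truncated HIV-1 5' LTR, which makes genomic RNA production in packaging cells Tat-independent. This is followed by the Ψ packaging signal with a partial gag sequence and by the RRE for Rev-dependent nuclear export. A human U6 RNA polymerase III promoter drives the PRKCE-specific spacer joined to the Cas9 gRNA scaffold. A cPPT/CTS element downstream of this aids nuclear import of the proviral DNA. A second unit uses the EF-1α core promoter with its intron A to express puromycin N-acetyltransferase, so that transduced mammalian cells can be selected with puromycin. WPRE enhances transcript expression, and the cassette ends in a self-inactivating ΔU3 3' LTR, with an SV40 poly(A) signal beyond it.

The plasmid does not encode Cas9, so it must be used with a separate Cas9 vector such as lentiCas9-Blast or in cells that already express Cas9. The guide was designed against the PRKCE reference transcript and belongs to a human kinome gRNA collection. It is suited to CRISPR knockout of PRKCE in human cells.
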