Features (pLannotate 1.2.2; 29 found; start..end, strand, type, name):
     14..80      +  CDS            small t antigen (fragment): SV40 (simian virus 40) small t antigen
    106..317     +  promoter       EF-1α core promoter: core promoter for human elongation factor EF-1α
    318..1256    +  intron         EF-1α intron A: intron upstream of the start codon of human EF-1α
   1278..1877    +  CDS            PuroR (fragment): puromycin N-acetyltransferase; pac from Streptomyces; confers resistance to puromycin
   1893..2481    +  misc_feature   WPRE: woodchuck hepatitis virus posttranscriptional regulatory element
   2532..2551    +  misc_feature   cPPT/CTS (fragment): central polypurine tract and central termination sequence of HIV-1
   2553..2786    +  LTR            3' LTR (ΔU3): self-inactivating 3' long terminal repeat (LTR) from HIV-1
   2864..2985    +  polyA_signal   SV40 poly(A) signal: SV40 polyadenylation signal
   3025..3160    +  rep_origin     SV40 ori: SV40 origin of replication
   3181..3199    -  promoter       T7 promoter: promoter for bacteriophage T7 RNA polymerase
   3207..3362    +  CDS            lacZα (fragment): LacZα fragment of β-galactosidase; lacZ fragment
   3367..3795    +  rep_origin     f1 ori (sequence partly withheld): f1 bacteriophage origin of replication; arrow indicates direction of (+) strand synthesis
   3848..3952    +  promoter       AmpR promoter: bla
   3953..4813    +  CDS            AmpR: β-lactamase; bla; confers resistance to ampicillin, carbenicillin, and related antibiotics
   4984..5572    +  rep_origin     ori: high-copy-number ColE1/pMB1/pBR322/pUC origin of replication
   5755..5847    +  CDS            lacI (fragment): lac repressor; lacI; The lac repressor binds to the lac operator to inhibit transcription in E. coli. This inhibition can be relieved by adding lactose or isopropyl-β-D-thiogalactopyranoside (IPTG).
   5860..5881    +  protein_bind   CAP binding site: CAP binding activates transcription in the presence of cAMP. E. coli catabolite activator protein
   5896..5926    +  promoter       lac promoter: promoter for the E. coli lac operon
   5934..5950    +  protein_bind   lac operator: The lac repressor binds to the lac operator to inhibit transcription in E. coli. This inhibition can be relieved by adding lactose or isopropyl-β-D-thiogalactopyranoside (IPTG). lac repressor encoded by lacI
   5995..6013    +  promoter       T3 promoter: promoter for bacteriophage T3 RNA polymerase
   6041..6267    +  promoter       RSV promoter: Rous sarcoma virus enhancer/promoter
   6268..6448    +  LTR            5' LTR (truncated): truncated 5' long terminal repeat (LTR) from HIV-1
   6495..6620    +  misc_feature   HIV-1 Ψ: packaging signal of human immunodeficiency virus type 1
   6604..6967    +  CDS            HIV-1 gag (fragment): gag protein from human immunodeficiency virus 1; gag
   7113..7346    +  misc_feature   RRE: The Rev response element (RRE) of HIV-1 allows for Rev-dependent mRNA export from the nucleus to the cytoplasm.
   7723..7749    +  CDS            Rev (fragment): human immunodeficiency virus 1 (HIV-1) Rev protein; rev; enhances nuclear export of unspliced and incompletely spliced viral mRNAs
   7753..7993    +  promoter       U6 promoter: RNA polymerase III promoter for human U6 snRNA
   8023..8098    +  misc_RNA       gRNA scaffold: guide RNA scaffold for the Streptococcus pyogenes CRISPR/Cas9 system
   8154..8271    +  misc_feature   cPPT/CTS: central polypurine tract and central termination sequence of HIV-1
>Addgene plasmid #76791 | PRKCE gRNA (BRDN0001148049) | addgene full sequence | sequence record 186514 | Addgene Assembled Sequence
CCCGGGTGCAAAGATGGATAAAGTTTTAAACAGAGAGGAATCTTTGCAGCTAATGGACCTTCTAGGTCTT
GAAAGGAGTGGGAATTGGCTCCGGTGCCCGTCAGTGGGCAGAGCGCACATCGCCCACAGTCCCCGAGAAG
TTGGGGGGAGGGGTCGGCAATTGATCCGGTGCCTAGAGAAGGTGGCGCGGGGTAAACTGGGAAAGTGATG
TCGTGTACTGGCTCCGCCTTTTTCCCGAGGGTGGGGGAGAACCGTATATAAGTGCAGTAGTCGCCGTGAA
CGTTCTTTTTCGCAACGGGTTTGCCGCCAGAACACAGGTAAGTGCCGTGTGTGGTTCCCGCGGGCCTGGC
CTCTTTACGGGTTATGGCCCTTGCGTGCCTTGAATTACTTCCACCTGGCTGCAGTACGTGATTCTTGATC
CCGAGCTTCGGGTTGGAAGTGGGTGGGAGAGTTCGAGGCCTTGCGCTTAAGGAGCCCCTTCGCCTCGTGC
TTGAGTTGAGGCCTGGCCTGGGCGCTGGGGCCGCCGCGTGCGAATCTGGTGGCACCTTCGCGCCTGTCTC
GCTGCTTTCGATAAGTCTCTAGCCATTTAAAATTTTTGATGACCTGCTGCGACGCTTTTTTTCTGGCAAG
ATAGTCTTGTAAATGCGGGCCAAGATCTGCACACTGGTATTTCGGTTTTTGGGGCCGCGGGCGGCGACGG
GGCCCGTGCGTCCCAGCGCACATGTTCGGCGAGGCGGGGCCTGCGAGCGCGGCCACCGAGAATCGGACGG
GGGTAGTCTCAAGCTGGCCGGCCTGCTCTGGTGCCTGGCCTCGCGCCGCCGTGTATCGCCCCGCCCTGGG
CGGCAAGGCTGGCCCGGTCGGCACCAGTTGCGTGAGCGGAAAGATGGCCGCTTCCCGGCCCTGCTGCAGG
GAGCTCAAAATGGAGGACGCGGCGCTCGGGAGAGCGGGCGGGTGAGTCACCCACACAAAGGAAAAGGGCC
TTTCCGTCCTCAGCCGTCGCTTCATGTGACTCCACGGAGTACCGGGCGCCGTCCAGGCACCTCGATTAGT
TCTCGAGCTTTTGGAGTACGTCGTCTTTAGGTTGGGGGGAGGGGTTTTATGCGATGGAGTTTCCCCACAC
TGAGTGGGTGGAGACTGAAGTTAGGCCAGCTTGGCACTTGATGTAATTCTCCTTGGAATTTGCCCTTTTT
GAGTTTGGATCTTGGTTCATTCTCAAGCCTCAGACAGTGGTTCAAAGTTTTTTTCTTCCATTTCAGGTGT
CGTGACGTACGGCCACCATGACCGAGTACAAGCCCACGGTGCGCCTCGCCACCCGCGACGACGTCCCCAG
GGCCGTACGCACCCTCGCCGCCGCGTTCGCCGACTACCCCGCCACGCGCCACACCGTCGATCCGGACCGC
CACATCGAGCGGGTCACCGAGCTGCAAGAACTCTTCCTCACGCGCGTCGGGCTCGACATCGGCAAGGTGT
GGGTCGCGGACGACGGCGCCGCCGTGGCGGTCTGGACCACGCCGGAGAGCGTCGAAGCGGGGGCGGTGTT
CGCCGAGATCGGCCCGCGCATGGCCGAGTTGAGCGGTTCCCGGCTGGCCGCGCAGCAACAGATGGAAGGC
CTCCTGGCGCCGCACCGGCCCAAGGAGCCCGCGTGGTTCCTGGCCACCGTCGGAGTCTCGCCCGACCACC
AGGGCAAGGGTCTGGGCAGCGCCGTCGTGCTCCCCGGAGTGGAGGCGGCCGAGCGCGCCGGGGTGCCCGC
CTTCCTGGAGACCTCCGCGCCCCGCAACCTCCCCTTCTACGAGCGGCTCGGCTTCACCGTCACCGCCGAC
GTCGAGGTGCCCGAAGGACCGCGCACCTGGTGCATGACCCGCAAGCCCGGTGCCTGAACGCGTTAAGTCG
ACAATCAACCTCTGGATTACAAAATTTGTGAAAGATTGACTGGTATTCTTAACTATGTTGCTCCTTTTAC
GCTATGTGGATACGCTGCTTTAATGCCTTTGTATCATGCTATTGCTTCCCGTATGGCTTTCATTTTCTCC
TCCTTGTATAAATCCTGGTTGCTGTCTCTTTATGAGGAGTTGTGGCCCGTTGTCAGGCAACGTGGCGTGG
TGTGCACTGTGTTTGCTGACGCAACCCCCACTGGTTGGGGCATTGCCACCACCTGTCAGCTCCTTTCCGG
GACTTTCGCTTTCCCCCTCCCTATTGCCACGGCGGAACTCATCGCCGCCTGCCTTGCCCGCTGCTGGACA
GGGGCTCGGCTGTTGGGCACTGACAATTCCGTGGTGTTGTCGGGGAAATCATCGTCCTTTCCTTGGCTGC
TCGCCTGTGTTGCCACCTGGATTCTGCGCGGGACGTCCTTCTGCTACGTCCCTTCGGCCCTCAATCCAGC
GGACCTTCCTTCCCGCGGCCTGCTGCCGGCTCTGCGGCCTCTTCCGCGTCTTCGCCTTCGCCCTCAGACG
AGTCGGATCTCCCTTTGGGCCGCCTCCCCGCGTCGACTTTAAGACCAATGACTTACAAGGCAGCTGTAGA
TCTTAGCCACTTTTTAAAAGAAAAGGGGGGACTGGAAGGGCTAATTCACTCCCAACGAAGACAAGATCTG
CTTTTTGCTTGTACTGGGTCTCTCTGGTTAGACCAGATCTGAGCCTGGGAGCTCTCTGGCTAACTAGGGA
ACCCACTGCTTAAGCCTCAATAAAGCTTGCCTTGAGTGCTTCAAGTAGTGTGTGCCCGTCTGTTGTGTGA
CTCTGGTAACTAGAGATCCCTCAGACCCTTTTAGTCAGTGTGGAAAATCTCTAGCAGTACGTATAGTAGT
TCATGTCATCTTATTATTCAGTATTTATAACTTGCAAAGAAATGAATATCAGAGAGTGAGAGGAACTTGT
TTATTGCAGCTTATAATGGTTACAAATAAAGCAATAGCATCACAAATTTCACAAATAAAGCATTTTTTTC
ACTGCATTCTAGTTGTGGTTTGTCCAAACTCATCAATGTATCTTATCATGTCTGGCTCTAGCTATCCCGC
CCCTAACTCCGCCCATCCCGCCCCTAACTCCGCCCAGTTCCGCCCATTCTCCGCCCCATGGCTGACTAAT
TTTTTTTATTTATGCAGAGGCCGAGGCCGCCTCGGCCTCTGAGCTATTCCAGAAGTAGTGAGGAGGCTTT
TTTGGAGGCCTAGGGACGTACCCAATTCGCCCTATAGTGAGTCGTATTACGCGCGCTCACTGGCCGTCGT
TTTACAACGTCGTGACTGGGAAAACCCTGGCGTTACCCAACTTAATCGCCTTGCAGCACATCCCCCTTTC
GCCAGCTGGCGTAATAGCGAAGAGGCCCGCACCGATCGCCCTTCCCAACAGTTGCGCAGCCTGAATGGCG
AATGGG
[124 nt withheld, positions 3367-3490]
C
[91 nt withheld, positions 3492-3582]
A
[49 nt withheld, positions 3584-3632]
CCTTTGACGTTGGAGTCCACGTTCTTT
[37 nt withheld, positions 3660-3696]
ACCCTATCTCGGTCTATTCTTTTGATTTATAAGGGATTTTGCCGATTTCGGCCTATTGGTTAAAAAATGA
GCTGATTTAACAAAAATTTAACGCGAATTTTAACAAAATATTAACGCTTACAATTTAGGTGGCACTTTTC
GGGGAAATGTGCGCGGAACCCCTATTTGTTTATTTTTCTAAATACATTCAAATATGTATCCGCTCATGAG
ACAATAACCCTGATAAATGCTTCAATAATATTGAAAAAGGAAGAGTATGAGTATTCAACATTTCCGTGTC
GCCCTTATTCCCTTTTTTGCGGCATTTTGCCTTCCTGTTTTTGCTCACCCAGAAACGCTGGTGAAAGTAA
AAGATGCTGAAGATCAGTTGGGTGCACGAGTGGGTTACATCGAACTGGATCTCAACAGCGGTAAGATCCT
TGAGAGTTTTCGCCCCGAAGAACGTTTTCCAATGATGAGCACTTTTAAAGTTCTGCTATGTGGCGCGGTA
TTATCCCGTATTGACGCCGGGCAAGAGCAACTCGGTCGCCGCATACACTATTCTCAGAATGACTTGGTTG
AGTACTCACCAGTCACAGAAAAGCATCTTACGGATGGCATGACAGTAAGAGAATTATGCAGTGCTGCCAT
AACCATGAGTGATAACACTGCGGCCAACTTACTTCTGACAACGATCGGAGGACCGAAGGAGCTAACCGCT
TTTTTGCACAACATGGGGGATCATGTAACTCGCCTTGATCGTTGGGAACCGGAGCTGAATGAAGCCATAC
CAAACGACGAGCGTGACACCACGATGCCTGTAGCAATGGCAACAACGTTGCGCAAACTATTAACTGGCGA
ACTACTTACTCTAGCTTCCCGGCAACAATTAATAGACTGGATGGAGGCGGATAAAGTTGCAGGACCACTT
CTGCGCTCGGCCCTTCCGGCTGGCTGGTTTATTGCTGATAAATCTGGAGCCGGTGAGCGTGGGTCTCGCG
GTATCATTGCAGCACTGGGGCCAGATGGTAAGCCCTCCCGTATCGTAGTTATCTACACGACGGGGAGTCA
GGCAACTATGGATGAACGAAATAGACAGATCGCTGAGATAGGTGCCTCACTGATTAAGCATTGGTAACTG
TCAGACCAAGTTTACTCATATATACTTTAGATTGATTTAAAACTTCATTTTTAATTTAAAAGGATCTAGG
TGAAGATCCTTTTTGATAATCTCATGACCAAAATCCCTTAACGTGAGTTTTCGTTCCACTGAGCGTCAGA
CCCCGTAGAAAAGATCAAAGGATCTTCTTGAGATCCTTTTTTTCTGCGCGTAATCTGCTGCTTGCAAACA
AAAAAACCACCGCTACCAGCGGTGGTTTGTTTGCCGGATCAAGAGCTACCAACTCTTTTTCCGAAGGTAA
CTGGCTTCAGCAGAGCGCAGATACCAAATACTGTTCTTCTAGTGTAGCCGTAGTTAGGCCACCACTTCAA
GAACTCTGTAGCACCGCCTACATACCTCGCTCTGCTAATCCTGTTACCAGTGGCTGCTGCCAGTGGCGAT
AAGTCGTGTCTTACCGGGTTGGACTCAAGACGATAGTTACCGGATAAGGCGCAGCGGTCGGGCTGAACGG
GGGGTTCGTGCACACAGCCCAGCTTGGAGCGAACGACCTACACCGAACTGAGATACCTACAGCGTGAGCT
ATGAGAAAGCGCCACGCTTCCCGAAGGGAGAAAGGCGGACAGGTATCCGGTAAGCGGCAGGGTCGGAACA
GGAGAGCGCACGAGGGAGCTTCCAGGGGGAAACGCCTGGTATCTTTATAGTCCTGTCGGGTTTCGCCACC
TCTGACTTGAGCGTCGATTTTTGTGATGCTCGTCAGGGGGGCGGAGCCTATGGAAAAACGCCAGCAACGC
GGCCTTTTTACGGTTCCTGGCCTTTTGCTGGCCTTTTGCTCACATGTTCTTTCCTGCGTTATCCCCTGAT
TCTGTGGATAACCGTATTACCGCCTTTGAGTGAGCTGATACCGCTCGCCGCAGCCGAACGACCGAGCGCA
GCGAGTCAGTGAGCGAGGAAGCGGAAGAGCGCCCAATACGCAAACCGCCTCTCCCCGCGCGTTGGCCGAT
TCATTAATGCAGCTGGCACGACAGGTTTCCCGACTGGAAAGCGGGCAGTGAGCGCAACGCAATTAATGTG
AGTTAGCTCACTCATTAGGCACCCCAGGCTTTACACTTTATGCTTCCGGCTCGTATGTTGTGTGGAATTG
TGAGCGGATAACAATTTCACACAGGAAACAGCTATGACCATGATTACGCCAAGCGCGCAATTAACCCTCA
CTAAAGGGAACAAAAGCTGGAGCTGCAAGCTTAATGTAGTCTTATGCAATACTCTTGTAGTCTTGCAACA
TGGTAACGATGAGTTAGCAACATGCCTTACAAGGAGAGAAAAAGCACCGTGCATGCCGATTGGTGGAAGT
AAGGTGGTACGATCGTGCCTTATTAGGAAGGCAACAGACGGGTCTGACATGGATTGGACGAACCACTGAA
TTGCCGCATTGCAGAGATATTGTATTTAAGTGCCTAGCTCGATACATAAACGGGTCTCTCTGGTTAGACC
AGATCTGAGCCTGGGAGCTCTCTGGCTAACTAGGGAACCCACTGCTTAAGCCTCAATAAAGCTTGCCTTG
AGTGCTTCAAGTAGTGTGTGCCCGTCTGTTGTGTGACTCTGGTAACTAGAGATCCCTCAGACCCTTTTAG
TCAGTGTGGAAAATCTCTAGCAGTGGCGCCCGAACAGGGACTTGAAAGCGAAAGGGAAACCAGAGGAGCT
CTCTCGACGCAGGACTCGGCTTGCTGAAGCGCGCACGGCAAGAGGCGAGGGGCGGCGACTGGTGAGTACG
CCAAAAATTTTGACTAGCGGAGGCTAGAAGGAGAGAGATGGGTGCGAGAGCGTCAGTATTAAGCGGGGGA
GAATTAGATCGCGATGGGAAAAAATTCGGTTAAGGCCAGGGGGAAAGAAAAAATATAAATTAAAACATAT
AGTATGGGCAAGCAGGGAGCTAGAACGATTCGCAGTTAATCCTGGCCTGTTAGAAACATCAGAAGGCTGT
AGACAAATACTGGGACAGCTACAACCATCCCTTCAGACAGGATCAGAAGAACTTAGATCATTATATAATA
CAGTAGCAACCCTCTATTGTGTGCATCAAAGGATAGAGATAAAAGACACCAAGGAAGCTTTAGACAAGAT
AGAGGAAGAGCAAAACAAAAGTAAGACCACCGCACAGCAAGCGGCCGCTGATCTTCAGACCTGGAGGAGG
AGATATGAGGGACAATTGGAGAAGTGAATTATATAAATATAAAGTAGTAAAAATTGAACCATTAGGAGTA
GCACCCACCAAGGCAAAGAGAAGAGTGGTGCAGAGAGAAAAAAGAGCAGTGGGAATAGGAGCTTTGTTCC
TTGGGTTCTTGGGAGCAGCAGGAAGCACTATGGGCGCAGCGTCAATGACGCTGACGGTACAGGCCAGACA
ATTATTGTCTGGTATAGTGCAGCAGCAGAACAATTTGCTGAGGGCTATTGAGGCGCAACAGCATCTGTTG
CAACTCACAGTCTGGGGCATCAAGCAGCTCCAGGCAAGAATCCTGGCTGTGGAAAGATACCTAAAGGATC
AACAGCTCCTGGGGATTTGGGGTTGCTCTGGAAAACTCATTTGCACCACTGCTGTGCCTTGGAATGCTAG
TTGGAGTAATAAATCTCTGGAACAGATTTGGAATCACACGACCTGGATGGAGTGGGACAGAGAAATTAAC
AATTACACAAGCTTAATACACTCCTTAATTGAAGAATCGCAAAACCAGCAAGAAAAGAATGAACAAGAAT
TATTGGAATTAGATAAATGGGCAAGTTTGTGGAATTGGTTTAACATAACAAATTGGCTGTGGTATATAAA
ATTATTCATAATGATAGTAGGAGGCTTGGTAGGTTTAAGAATAGTTTTTGCTGTACTTTCTATAGTGAAT
AGAGTTAGGCAGGGATATTCACCATTATCGTTTCAGACCCACCTCCCAACCCCGAGGGGACCCAGAGAGG
GCCTATTTCCCATGATTCCTTCATATTTGCATATACGATACAAGGCTGTTAGAGAGATAATTAGAATTAA
TTTGACTGTAAACACAAAGATATTAGTACAAAATACGTGACGTAGAAAGTAATAATTTCTTGGGTAGTTT
GCAGTTTTAAAATTATGTTTTAAAATGGACTATCATATGCTTACCGTAACTTGAAAGTATTTCGATTTCT
TGGCTTTATATATCTTGTGGAAAGGACGAAACACCGATGTGATCATCGATCTCTCAGTTTTAGAGCTAGA
AATAGCAAGTTAAAATAAGGCTAGTCCGTTATCAACTTGAAAAAGTGGCACCGAGTCGGTGCTTTTTTAA
GCTTGGCGTAACTAGATCTTGAGACAAATGGCAGTATTCATCCACAATTTTAAAAGAAAAGGGGGGATTG
GGGGGTACAGTGCAGGGGAAAGAATAGTAGACATAATAGCAACAGACATACAAACTAAAGAATTACAAAA
ACAAATTACAAAAATTCAAAATTTTCGGGTTTATTACAGGGACAGCAGAGATCCACTTTGGCGCCGGCTC
GAGGGGG
