>Addgene plasmid #76791 | PRKCE gRNA (BRDN0001148049) | depositor partial sequence | sequence record 144251 | Target Sequence
ATGTGATCATCGATCTCTCA
