>Addgene plasmid #76791 | PRKCE gRNA (BRDN0001148049) | addgene partial sequence | sequence record 186513 | hU6-F
AGAAAGTAATAATTTCTTGGGTAGTTTGCAGTTTTAAAATTATGTTTTAAAATGGACTATCATATGCTTA
CCGTAACTTGAAAGTATTTCGATTTCTTGGCTTTATATATCTTGTGGAAAGGACGAAACACCGATGTGAT
CATCGATCTCTCAGTTTTAGAGCTAGAAATAGCAAGTTAAAATAAGGCTAGTCCGTTATCAACTTGAAAA
AGTGGCACCGAGTCGGTGCTTTTTTAAGCTTGGCGTAACTAGATCTTGAGACAAATGGCAGTATTCATCC
ACAATTTTAAAAGAAAAGGGGGGATTGGGGGGTACAGTGCAGGGGAAAGAATAGTAGACATAATAGCAAC
AGACATACAAACTAAAGAATTACAAAAACAAATTACAAAAATTCAAAATTTTCGGGTTTATTACAGGGAC
AGCAGAGATCCACTTTGGCGCCGGCTCGAGGGGGCCCGGGTGCAAAGATGGATAAAGTTTTAAACAGAGA
GGAATCTTTGCAGCTAATGGACCTTCTAGGTCTTGAAAGGAGTGGGAATTGGCTCCGGTGCCCGTCAGTG
GGCAGAGCGC
